Addgene plasmid #23092: pCMV-Tag2B Flag BimEL(TD)
Depositing lab: Roger Davis. Depositing organization: University of Massachusetts, Worcester. Publication: Multisite phosphorylation regulates Bim stability and apoptotic activity. Hubner A, Barrett T, Flavell RA, Davis RJ. Mol Cell. 2008 May 23. 30(4):415-25. 10.1016/j.molcel.2008.03.025 PubMed 18498746.
Backbone
  Vector backbone: pCMV-Tag2B
  Backbone manufacturer: Stratagene
  Backbone size w/o insert (bp): 4300
  Vector type: Mammalian Expression
Growth in bacteria
  Bacterial resistance: Kanamycin, 50 μg/mL
  Growth temperature: 37°C
  Growth strain: DH5alpha
  Copy number: High Copy
Gene/Insert
  Gene/Insert name: Bim EL (TD) (alt name: Bim)
  Species: M. musculus (mouse)
  Insert size (bp): 590
  Mutation: Changed Threonine 112 to Aspartate
  Entrez Gene: Bcl2l11 (a.k.a. 1500006F24Rik, Bim, Bod, bcl2-L-11)
  Tag / fusion protein: Flag (N terminal on backbone)
  Cloning method: Restriction Enzyme; 5′ cloning site Bam HI (destroyed during cloning); 3′ cloning site EcoRI (not destroyed)
  Sequencing primers: 5′ cmv F
Terms and licenses: Academic/Nonprofit Terms; Industry Terms: Not Available to Industry
How to cite: pCMV-Tag2B Flag BimEL(TD) was a gift from Roger Davis (Addgene plasmid # 23092 ; http://n2t.net/addgene:23092 ; RRID:Addgene_23092)
