[The description below was written by a language model from this plasmid's Addgene catalogue record.]
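Description:
pCMV-Tag2B Flag BimEL(TD) is a mammalian expression plasmid built on the commercial pCMV-Tag2B backbone (about 4.3 kb without insert). It is propagated in E. coli as a high-copy plasmid under kanamycin selection. As the backbone name and the CMV forward sequencing primer indicate, expression of the insert in mammalian cells is driven by the cytomegalovirus immediate-early promoter, a strong constitutive promoter suited to transient transfection. The record provides no feature table, so other backbone elements such as the origins of replication, the polyadenylation signal and any mammalian selection marker are not documented here.

The payload is a roughly 590 bp cDNA encoding the extra-long isoform of mouse Bim (BimEL, gene Bcl2l11), a pro-apoptotic BH3-only member of the Bcl-2 family. The coding sequence was inserted by restriction cloning between the BamHI site, which was destroyed in the process, and the EcoRI site, which was retained. This places it in frame with the Flag epitope supplied by the backbone, so the protein carries an N-terminal Flag tag for detection by immunoblotting or for immunoprecipitation. The insert carries a single substitution, threonine 112 to aspartate (the "TD" of the name). Replacing a phosphorylatable residue with an acidic one is the usual strategy for mimicking constitutive phosphorylation at that site. Consistent with the associated study on multisite phosphorylation of Bim, the construct is suited to testing how modification at Thr112 affects Bim stability and apoptotic activity in transfected mammalian cells, typically by comparison with wild-type or other phosphorylation-site variants of Bim.
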