>Addgene plasmid #23092 | pCMV-Tag2B Flag BimEL(TD) | depositor partial sequence | sequence record 10545 | Author sequence
AACGTCGCGAAATTCTGAGCCGTCGTCCGAGTTACCGTAAAGGATCAATGGCAAGCAACCTTCTGATGTA
AGTTCTGAGTGTGACAGAGAAGGTGGACAATTGCAGCCTGCTGAGAGGCCTCCCCAGCTCAGGCCTGGGG
CCCCTACCTCCCTACAGACAGAACCGCAAGGTAATCCCGACGGCGAAGGGGACCGCTGCCCCCACGGCAG
CCCTCAGGGCCCGCTGGCCCCACCGGCCAGCCCTGGCCCTTTTGCTACCAGATCCCCACTTTTCATCTTT
GTGAGAAGATCTTCTCTGCTGTCCCGGTCCTCCAGTGGGTATTTCTCTTTTGACACAGACAGGAGCCCGG
CACCCATGAGTTGTGACAAGTCAACACAGGATCCAAGTCCTCCTTGCCAGGCCTTCAACCACTATCTCAG
TGCAATGGCTTCCATAAGACAGTCTCAAGAGGAACCTGAAGATCTGCGCCCGGAGATACGGATTGCACAG
GAGCTACGGCGGATCGGAGACGAGTTCAACGAAACTTACACAAGGAGGGTGTTTGCAAATGATTACCGCG
AGGCTGAAGACCACCCTCAAATGGTTATCTTACAACTGTTACGCTTTATCTTCCGTCTGGTATGGAGAAG
GCATTGAGAATTCTAGACTCCATG
