>Addgene plasmid #23092 | pCMV-Tag2B Flag BimEL(TD) | addgene partial sequence | sequence record 29155 | 23092 with CMV-f
GAGCTGGTTTAGTGANCGTCAGATCCGCTAGCGATTACGCCAAGCTCGAAATTAACCCTCACTAAAGGGA
ACAAAAGCTGGAGCTCCACCGCGGTGGCGGCCGCCACCATGGATTACAAGGATGACGACGATAAGAGCCC
GGGCGGATCAATGGCCAAGCAACCTTCTGATGTAAGTTCTGAGTGTGACAGAGAAGGTGGACAATTGCAG
CCTGCTGAGAGGCCTCCCCAGCTCAGGCCTGGGGCCCCTACCTCCCTACAGACAGAACCGCAAGGTAATC
CCGACGGCGAAGGGGACCGCTGCCCCCACGGCAGCCCTCAGGGCCCGCTGGCCCCACCGGCCAGCCCTGG
CCCTTTTGCTACCAGATCCCCACTTTTCATCTTTGTGAGAAGATCTTCTCTGCTGTCCCGGTCCTCCAGT
GGGTATTTCTCTTTTGACACAGACAGGAGCCCGGCACCCATGAGTTGTGACAAGTCAACACAGGATCCAA
GTCCTCCTTGCCAGGCCTTCAACCACTATCTCAGTGCAATGGCTTCCATAAGACAGTCTCAAGAGGAACC
TGAAGATCTGCGCCCGGAGATACGGATTGCACAGGAGCTACGGCGGATCGGAGACGAGTTCAACGAAACT
TACACAAGGAGGGTGTTTGCAAATGATTACCGCGAGGCTGAAGACCACCCTCAAATGGTTATCTTACAAC
TGTTACGCTTTATCTTCCGTCTGGTATGGAGAANNCATTGAGAATTCGATATCAAGCTTATCGATACCGT
CGACCTCGAGGGGGGGCCCGGTACCTTAAAT
